Addgene plasmid #219756: pNK7184
Purpose: Vector for expression PzPKS2 in mammalian cells (HEK293NT)
Depositing lab: Karen Sarkisyan. Depositing organization: Light Bio. Publication: A hybrid pathway for self-sustained luminescence. Palkina KA, Karataeva TA, Perfilov MM, Fakhranurova LI, Markina NM, Somermeyer LG, Garcia-Perez E, Vazquez-Vilar M, Rodriguez-Rodriguez M, Vazquez-Vilriales V, Shakhova ES, Mitiouchkina T, Belozerova OA, Kovalchuk SI, Alekberova A, Malyshevskaia AK, Bugaeva EN, Guglya EB, Balakireva A, Sytov N, Bezlikhotnova A, Boldyreva DI, Babenko VV, Kondrashov FA, Choob VV, Orzaez D, Yampolsky IV, Mishin AS, Sarkisyan KS. Sci Adv. 2024 Mar 8;10(10):eadk1992. doi: 10.1126/sciadv.adk1992. Epub 2024 Mar 8. PubMed 38457503.
Backbone
  Vector backbone: Vector AF-cidar
  Backbone size w/o insert (bp): 3159
  Vector type: Mammalian Expression
Growth in bacteria
  Bacterial resistance: Kanamycin, 50 μg/mL
  Growth temperature: 37°C
  Growth strain: DH5alpha
  Copy number: High Copy
Gene/Insert
  Gene/Insert name: PzPKS2
  Species: Plumbago zeylanica
  Insert size (bp): 1182
  Promoter: pCMV
  Cloning method: Restriction Enzyme; 5′ cloning site unknown (unknown if destroyed)
Terms and licenses: Academic/Nonprofit Terms; Industry Terms: Not Available to Industry
How to cite: pNK7184 was a gift from Karen Sarkisyan (Addgene plasmid # 219756 ; http://n2t.net/addgene:219756 ; RRID:Addgene_219756)
