[The description below was written by a language model from this plasmid's Addgene catalogue record and pLannotate feature annotations shown in this document.]
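Description:
pNK7184 is a mammalian expression plasmid built on the "Vector AF-cidar" backbone, a compact modular-assembly style vector in which the expression unit sits between BioBrick prefix and suffix sequences and is insulated by flanking bacterial transcription terminators, including a his operon terminator. It is maintained in E. coli at high copy through a ColE1/pUC-type origin and selected with kanamycin via an aph(3')-Ia aminoglycoside phosphotransferase gene. The full sequenced plasmid is about 4.3 kb, consistent with the stated backbone of roughly 3.2 kb plus an insert of roughly 1.2 kb. No dedicated mammalian selection cassette or episomal replication element is annotated, so the plasmid appears suited to transient transfection.

The payload is PzPKS2, a polyketide synthase gene from Plumbago zeylanica, placed downstream of the human cytomegalovirus immediate-early enhancer and promoter and followed by an SV40 polyadenylation signal. The automated annotation labels the coding region as soybean chalcone synthase CHS1; this reflects sequence similarity rather than identity, and suggests that PzPKS2 belongs to the chalcone synthase-like (type III) family of plant polyketide synthases. The short "large T antigen" and M13 ori fragments flagged near the poly(A) signal are most likely incidental parts of the SV40-derived 3′ region rather than functional elements. No epitope tag or reporter is annotated.

According to the record, the plasmid is used to express PzPKS2 in HEK293NT cells. It was deposited with a study describing a hybrid pathway for self-sustained luminescence, though the enzyme's exact role in that pathway is not stated in the record.
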