Features (pLannotate 1.2.2; 12 found; start..end, strand, type, name):
     57..100     -  terminator     bacterial terminator: putative bacterial transcription terminator
    103..124     +  misc_feature   BioBrick prefix: BioBrick prefix for parts that do not start with "ATG"
    145..448     +  enhancer       CMV enhancer: human cytomegalovirus immediate early enhancer
    449..652     +  promoter       CMV promoter: human cytomegalovirus (CMV) immediate early promoter
    706..1860    +  CDS            CHS1: CHS1_SOYBN - Experimental evidence at protein level: Swiss-Prot protein existence level 1. The primary product of this enzyme is 4,2',4',6'- tetrahydroxychalcone (also termed naringenin-chalcone or chalcone) which can under specific conditions spontaneously isomerize into naringenin. From Glycine max (Soybean) (Glycine hispida).
   1881..1966    +  CDS            large T antigen (fragment): large T antigen from SV40 (simian virus 40)
   1989..2110    +  polyA_signal   SV40 poly(A) signal: SV40 polyadenylation signal
   2117..2249    -  rep_origin     M13 ori (fragment): M13 bacteriophage origin of replication; arrow indicates direction of (+) strand synthesis
   2262..2282    +  misc_feature   BioBrick suffix: universal suffix for all parts
   2283..2340    +  terminator     his operon terminator: This putative transcriptin terminator from the E. coli his operon has a 2-bp deletion introduced during synthesis. Its efficiency has not been determined.
   2535..3123    -  rep_origin     ori: high-copy-number ColE1/pMB1/pBR322/pUC origin of replication
   3356..4171    -  CDS            KanR: aminoglycoside phosphotransferase; aph(3')-Ia; confers resistance to kanamycin in bacteria or G418 (Geneticin®) in eukaryotes
>Addgene plasmid #219756 | pNK7184 | addgene full sequence | sequence record 438206 | Addgene NGS Result
AGAAACCATTATTATCATGACATTAACCTATAAAAATAGGCGTATCACGAGGCAGAATTTCAGATAAAAA
AAATCCTTAGCTTTCGCTAAGGATGATTTCTGGAATTCGCGGCCGCTTCTAGAGACTAGTGGAAGACATG
GAGGCGTTACATAACTTACGGTAAATGGCCCGCCTGGCTGACCGCCCAACGACCCCCGCCCATTGACGTC
AATAATGACGTATGTTCCCATAGTAACGCCAATAGGGACTTTCCATTGACGTCAATGGGTGGAGTATTTA
CGGTAAACTGCCCACTTGGCAGTACATCAAGTGTATCATATGCCAAGTACGCCCCCTATTGACGTCAATG
ACGGTAAATGGCCCGCCTGGCATTATGCCCAGTACATGACCTTATGGGACTTTCCTACTTGGCAGTACAT
CTACGTATTAGTCATCGCTATTACCATGGTGATGCGGTTTTGGCAGTACATCAATGGGCGTGGATAGCGG
TTTGACTCACGGGGATTTCCAAGTCTCCACCCCATTGACGTCAATGGGAGTTTGTTTTGGCACCAAAATC
AACGGGACTTTCCAAAATGTCGTAACAACTCCGCCCCATTGACGCAAATGGGCGGTAGGCGTGTACGGTG
GGAGGTCTATATAAGCAGAGCTGGTTTAGTGAACCGTCAGATCCGCTAGCGCTACCGGTCGCCACAATGG
CCCCATCTGTGGAAGAAATCAGGAAGGCCCAGAGAGCTCAGGGCCCGGCCACTGTCCTCGCCATCGGCAC
CGCCACCCCACCCAACTGCGTCTATCAGAAGGACTATCCGGACTACTACTTCCGTGTCACTAACTCAGAG
CACATGACCGAATTGAAGGAGAAGTTCAGGAGAATGTGCGACAAATCAATGATCGAGAAGCGTTACATGC
TTTTGACCGAGGATCTTCTCAAGGAGAACCCCAGCATGTGCGCTTACATGGGATCCTCCCTTGACGCAAG
ACAGGACTTGGTCGTCGCTGAGGTCCCAAGGCTCGGCAAAGAGGCCGCACAGAAGGCCATCAAGGAGTGG
GGCCAACCCAAGTCTAAGATCACCCACGTCATCATGTGCACCACTTCAGGTGTCGACATGCCTGGCGCAG
ACTACCAGCTCACTAAGCTTCTCGGCCTTCGTCCTTCCGTCAAGCGATTCATGATGTACCAGCAAGGTTG
CTTCGCTGGTGGAACCGTTCTTCGACTCGCTAAGGACGTGGCTGAGAACAACAAGGGAGCACGAGTCCTC
GTCGTTTGCTCAGAGATCACCGCCATCTGTTTCCGTGGCCCAACGGACACCCACCTGGACTCCATGGTGG
GACAAGCCTTATTCGGAGATGGTTCAGGAGCCGTCATCATCGGAGCCGATCCAGACTTAACCGTGGAGAG
GCCAATCTTCGAGCTGGTCTGGACCGCCCAGACCATCCTCCCAGACTCCGAGGGAGCCATCGACGGTCAC
CTTAGAGAAGTCGGGTTGACTCTCCATCTCCTCAAGGACGTTCCAGGGCTTATCTCAAAGAACATCACCA
AGGCACTCGTGGAGGCCTTTAACCCACTTGGAATCTCTGACTGGAACGAGCTTTTCTGGGTCGCACACCC
CGGTGGACCCGCTATCCTTGACCAGGTTGAGGAGAAACTCGCTCTCAAGCCTGAGAAGATGAAGGCTACA
AGGCAAGTGCTTAATGACTACGGGAACATGTCAAGCGCTTGTGTGCTGTTTATCTTAGATGAGATGAGGA
AGAAGTCTTTGGAGAACGGTCATTCTACTACAGGTGAAGGATTGGAATGGGGTGTTCTCTTTGGGTTTGG
ACCTGGGCTTACGGTTGAGACTGTCGTGCTGCACAGTGTCCCTGTTGTAAACTCAGGTTGATGATCATAA
TCAGCCATACCACATTTGTAGAGGTTTTACTTGCTTTAAAAAACCTCCCACACCTCCCCCTGAACCTGAA
ACATAAAATGAATGCAATTGTTGTTGTTAACTTGTTTATTGCAGCTTATAATGGTTACAAATAAAGCAAT
AGCATCACAAATTTCACAAATAAAGCATTTTTTTCACTGCATTCTAGTTGTGGTTTGTCCAAACTCATCA
ATGTATCTTAAGGCGTAAATTGTAAGCGTTAATATTTTGTTAAAATTCGCGTTAAATTTTTGTTAAATCA
GCTCATTTTTTAACCAATAGGCCGAAATCGGCAAAATCCCTTATAAATCAAAAGAATAGACCGAGATAGG
GTTGAGTGTCGCTATGTCTTCTACTAGTAGCGGCCGCTGCAGTCCGGCAAAAAAGGGCAAGGTGTCACCA
CCCTGCCCTTTTTCTTTAAAACCGAAAAGATTACTTCGCGTTATGCAGGCTTCCTCGCTCACTGACTCGC
TGCGCTCGGTCGTTCGGCTGCGGCGAGCGGTATCAGCTCACTCAAAGGCGGTAATACGGTTATCCACAGA
ATCAGGGGATAACGCAGGAAAGAACATGTGAGCAAAAGGCCAGCAAAAGGCCAGGAACCGTAAAAAGGCC
GCGTTGCTGGCGTTTTTCCACAGGCTCCGCCCCCCTGACGAGCATCACAAAAATCGACGCTCAAGTCAGA
GGTGGCGAAACCCGACAGGACTATAAAGATACCAGGCGTTTCCCCCTGGAAGCTCCCTCGTGCGCTCTCC
TGTTCCGACCCTGCCGCTTACCGGATACCTGTCCGCCTTTCTCCCTTCGGGAAGCGTGGCGCTTTCTCAT
AGCTCACGCTGTAGGTATCTCAGTTCGGTGTAGGTCGTTCGCTCCAAGCTGGGCTGTGTGCACGAACCCC
CCGTTCAGCCCGACCGCTGCGCCTTATCCGGTAACTATCGTCTTGAGTCCAACCCGGTAAGACACGACTT
ATCGCCACTGGCAGCAGCCACTGGTAACAGGATTAGCAGAGCGAGGTATGTAGGCGGTGCTACAGAGTTC
TTGAAGTGGTGGCCTAACTACGGCTACACTAGAAGAACAGTATTTGGTATCTGCGCTCTGCTGAAGCCAG
TTACCTTCGGAAAAAGAGTTGGTAGCTCTTGATCCGGCAAACAAACCACCGCTGGTAGCGGTGGTTTTTT
TGTTTGCAAGCAGCAGATTACGCGCAGAAAAAAAGGATCTCAAGAAGATCCTTTGATCTTTTCTACGGGG
TCTGACGCTCAGTGGAACGAAAACTCACGTTAAGGGATTTTGGTCATGAGATTATCAAAAAGGATCTTCA
CCTAGATCCTTTTAAATTAAAAATGAAGTTTTAAATCAATCTAAAGTATATATGAGTAAACTTGGTCTGA
CAGCTCGAGTCCCGTCAAGTCAGCGTAATGCTCTGCCAGTGTTACAACCAATTAACCAATTCTGATTAGA
AAAACTCATCGAGCATCAAATGAAACTGCAATTTATTCATATCAGGATTATCAATACCATATTTTTGAAA
AAGCCGTTTCTGTAATGAAGGAGAAAACTCACCGAGGCAGTTCCATAGGATGGCAAGATCCTGGTATCGG
TCTGCGATTCCGACTCGTCCAACATCAATACAACCTATTAATTTCCCCTCGTCAAAAATAAGGTTATCAA
GTGAGAAATCACCATGAGTGACGACTGAATCCGGTGAGAATGGCAAAAGCTTATGCATTTCTTTCCAGAC
TTGTTCAACAGGCCAGCCATTACGCTCGTCATCAAAATCACTCGCATCAACCAAACCGTTATTCATTCGT
GATTGCGCCTGAGCGAGACGAAATACGCGATCGCTGTTAAAAGGACAATTACAAACAGGAATCGAATGCA
ACCGGCGCAGGAACACTGCCAGCGCATCAACAATATTTTCACCTGAATCAGGATATTCTTCTAATACCTG
GAATGCTGTTTTCCCGGGGATCGCAGTGGTGAGTAACCATGCATCATCAGGAGTACGGATAAAATGCTTG
ATGGTCGGAAGAGGCATAAATTCCGTCAGCCAGTTTAGTCTGACCATCTCATCTGTAACATCATTGGCAA
CGCTACCTTTGCCATGTTTCAGAAACAACTCTGGCGCATCGGGCTTCCCATACAATCGATAGATTGTCGC
ACCTGATTGCCCGACATTATCGCGAGCCCATTTATACCCATATAAATCAGCATCCATGTTGGAATTTAAT
CGCGGCCTGGAGCAAGACGTTTCCCGTTGAATATGGCTCATAACACCCCTTGTATTACTGTTTATGTAAG
CAGACAGTTTTATTGTTCATGATGATATATTTTTATCTTGTGCAATGTAACATCAGAGATTTTGAGACAC
AACGTGGCTTTGTTGAATAAATCGAACTTTTGCTGAGTTGAAGGATCAGCTCGAGTGCCACTTGACGTCT
A
